>Addgene plasmid #168408 | pTL347 | addgene full sequence | sequence record 349809 | Addgene NGS Result
CGGTGCGGGCCTCTTCGCTATTACGCCAGATCCTTTTGTTGTTTCCGGGTGTACAATATGGACTTCCTCT
TTTCTGGCAACCAAACCCATACATCGGGATTCCTATAATACCTTCGTTGGTCTCCCTAACATGTAGGTGG
CGGAGGGGAGATATACAATAGAACAGATACCAGACAAGACATAATGGGCTAAACAAGACTACACCAATTA
CACTGCCTCATTGATGGTGGTACATAACGAACTAATACTGTAGCCCTAGACTTGATAGCCATCATCATAT
CGAAGTTTCACTACCCTTTTTCCATTTGCCATCTATTGAAGTAATAATAGGCGCATGCAACTTCTTTTCT
TTTTTTTTCTTTTCTCTCTCCCCCGTTGTTGTCTCACCATATCCGCAATGACAAAAAAATGATGGAAGAC
ACTAAAGGAAAAAATTAACGACAAAGACAGCACCAACAGATGTCGTTGTTCCAGAGCTGATGAGGGGTAT
CTCGAAGCACACGAAACTTTTTCCTTCCTTCATTCACGCACACTACTCTCTAATGAGCAACGGTATACGG
CCTTCCTTCCAGTTACTTGAATTTGAAATAAAAAAAAGTTTGCTGTCTTGCTATCAAGTATAAATAGACC
TGCAATTATTAATCTTTTGTTTCCTCGTCATTGTTCTCGTTCCCTTTCTTCCTTGTTTCTTTTTCTGCAC
AATATTTCAAGCTATACCAAGCATACAATCAACTCCAAGCTTGAAGCAAGCCTCCTGAAAGATGAAGCTA
CTGTCTTCTATCGAACAAGCATGCGATATTTGCCGACTTAAAAAGCTCAAGTGCTCCAAAGAAAAACCGA
AGTGCGCCAAGTGTCTGAAGAACAACTGGGAGTGTCGCTACTCTCCCAAAACCAAAAGGTCTCCGCTGAC
TAGGGCACATCTGACAGAAGTGGAATCAAGGCTAGAAAGACTGGAACAGCTATTTCTACTGATTTTTCCT
CGAGAAGACCTTGACATGATTTTGAAAATGGATTCTTTACAGGATATAAAAGCATTGTTAACAGGATTAT
TTGTACAAGATAATGTGAATAAAGATGCCGTCACAGATAGATTGGCTTCAGTGGAGACTGATATGCCTCT
AACATTGAGACAGCATAGAATAAGTGCGACATCATCATCGGAAGAGAGTAGTAACAAAGGTCAAAGACAG
TTGACTGTATCGCCGGAATTTGTAATACGACTCACTATAGGGCGAGCCGCCATCATGGAGGAGCAGAAGC
TGATCTCAGAGGAGGACCTGCATATGGCCATGGAGGCCGAATTCGCCAGCATCCTGGTGATCACCGTGGA
TCTGAAATGCTGCCGCTGCCGCGCCAAAATTACCAAAGTGCTGGACTGCCTGAAAGAGGAGTACTGCATT
GAAAAAACCGAATTTGAAGAAAAAGATGACAAGGTGATCGTGCGCGGCAAATTTGATGCCGGCAGCCTGC
GCAACAAAATTTGCTGCAAAGCCGGCGGCAAAGTGGTGAAGGATATCAAGACCGTGGATGCCTGGCCGCC
GCCGAAAGAACCGGAGAAAAAAGGATCCGTCGACCTGCAGCGGCCGCATAACTAGCATAACCCCTTGGGG
CCTCTAAACGGGTCTTGAGGGGTTTTTTGCGCGCTTGCAGCCAAGCTAATTCCGGGCGAATTTCTTATGA
TTTATGATTTTTATTATTAAATAAGTTATAAAAAAAATAAGTGTATACAAATTTTAAAGTGACTCTTAGG
TTTTAAAACGAAAATTCTTATTCTTGAGTAACTCTTTCCTGTAGGTCAGGTTGCTTTCTCAGGTATAGCA
TGAGGTCGCTCTTATTGACCACACCTCTACCGGCATGCAAGCTTGGCGTAATCATGGTCATAGCTGTTTC
CTGTGTGAAATTGTTATCCGCTCACAATTCCACACAACATACGAGCCGGAAGCATAAAGTGTAAAGCCTG
GGGTGCCTAATGAGTGAGCTAACTCACATTAATTGCGTTGCGCTCACTGCCCGCTTTCCAGTCGGGAAAC
CTGTCGTGCCAGCTGCATTAATGAATCGGCCAACGCGCGGGGAGAGGCGGTTTGCGTATTGGGCGCTCTT
CCGCTTCCTCGCTCACTGACTCGCTGCGCTCGGTCGTTCGGCTGCGGCGAGCGGTATCAGCTCACTCAAA
GGCGGTAATACGGTTATCCACAGAATCAGGGGATAACGCAGGAAAGAACATGTGAGCAAAAGGCCAGCAA
AAGGCCAGGAACCGTAAAAAGGCCGCGTTGCTGGCGTTTTTCCATAGGCTCCGCCCCCCTGACGAGCATC
ACAAAAATCGACGCTCAAGTCAGAGGTGGCGAAACCCGACAGGACTATAAAGATACCAGGCGTTTCCCCC
TGGAAGCTCCCTCGTGCGCTCTCCTGTTCCGACCCTGCCGCTTACCGGATACCTGTCCGCCTTTCTCCCT
TCGGGAAGCGTGGCGCTTTCTCATAGCTCACGCTGTAGGTATCTCAGTTCGGTGTAGGTCGTTCGCTCCA
AGCTGGGCTGTGTGCACGAACCCCCCGTTCAGCCCGACCGCTGCGCCTTATCCGGTAACTATCGTCTTGA
GTCCAACCCGGTAAGACACGACTTATCGCCACTGGCAGCAGCCACTGGTAACAGGATTAGCAGAGCGAGG
TATGTAGGCGGTGCTACAGAGTTCTTGAAGTGGTGGCCTAACTACGGCTACACTAGAAGAACAGTATTTG
GTATCTGCGCTCTGCTGAAGCCAGTTACCTTCGGAAAAAGAGTTGGTAGCTCTTGATCCGGCAAACAAAC
CACCGCTGGTAGCGGTGGTTTTTTTGTTTGCAAGCAGCAGATTACGCGCAGAAAAAAAGGATCTCAAGAA
GATCCTTTGATCTTTTCTACGGGGTCTGACGCTCAGTGGAACGAAAACTCACGTTAAGGGATTTTGGTCA
TGAGATTATCAAAAAGGATCTTCACCTAGATCCTTTTAAATTAAAAATGAAGTTTTAAATCAATCTAAAG
TATATATGAGTAACCTGAGGCTATGGCAGGGCCTGCCGCCCCGACGTTGGCTGCGAGCCCTGGGCCTTCA
CCCGAACTTGGGGGGTGGGGTGGGGAAAAGGAAGAAACGCGGGCGTATTGGCCCCAATGGGGTCTCGGTG
GGGTATCGACAGAGTGCCAGCCCTGGGACCGAACCCCGCGTTTATGAACAAACGACCCAACACCGTGCGT
TTTATTCTGTCTTTTTATTGCCGTCATAGCGCGGGTTCCTTCCGGTATTGTCTCCTTCCGTGTTTCAGTT
AGCCTCCCCCTAGGGTGGGCGAAGAACTCCAGCATGAGATCCCCGCGCTGGAGGATCATCCAGCCGGCGT
CCCGGAAAACGATTCCGAAGCCCAACCTTTCATAGAAGGCGGCGGTGGAATCGAAATCTCGTGATGGCAG
GTTGGGCGTCGCTTGGTCGGTCATTTCGAACCCCAGAGTCCCGCTCAGAAGAACTCGTCAAGAAGGCGAT
AGAAGGCGATGCGCTGCGAATCGGGAGCGGCGATACCGTAAAGCACGAGGAAGCGGTCAGCCCATTCGCC
GCCAAGCTCTTCAGCAATATCACGGGTAGCCAACGCTATGTCCTGATAGCGGTCCGCCACACCCAGCCGG
CCACAGTCGATGAATCCAGAAAAGCGGCCATTTTCCACCATGATATTCGGCAAGCAGGCATCGCCATGAG
TCACGACGAGATCCTCGCCGTCGGGCATGCTCGCCTTGAGCCTGGCGAACAGTTCGGCTGGCGCGAGCCC
CTGATGCTCTTCGTCCAGATCATCCTGATCGACAAGACCGGCTTCCATCCGAGTACGTGCTCGCTCGATG
CGATGTTTCGCTTGGTGGTCGAATGGGCAGGTAGCCGGATCAAGCGTATGCAGCCGCCGCATTGCATCAG
CCATGATGGATACTTTCTCGGCAGGAGCAAGGTGAGATGACAGGAGATCCTGCCCCGGCACTTCGCCCAA
TAGCAGCCAGTCCCTTCCCGCTTCAGTGACAACGTCGAGCACAGCTGCGCAAGGAACGCCCGTCGTGGCC
AGCCACGATAGCCGCGCTGCCTCGTCTTGCAGTTCATTCAGGGCACCGGACAGGTCGGTCTTGACAAAAA
GAACCGGGCGCCCCTGCGCTGACAGCCGGAACACGGCGGCATCAGAGCAGCCGATTGTCTGTTGTGCCCA
GTCATAGCCGAATAGCCTCTCCACCCAAGCGGCCGGAGAACCTGCGTGCAATCCATCTTGTTCAATCATA
CTCTTCCTTTTTCAATATTATTGAAGCATTTATCAGGGTTATTGTCTCATGAGCGGATACATATTTGAAT
GTATTTAGAAAAATAAACAAATAGGGGTTCCGCGCACATTTCCCCGAAAAGTGCCACCTGAACGAAGCAT
CTGTGCTTCATTTTGTAGAACAAAAATGCAACGCGAGAGCGCTAATTTTTCAAACAAAGAATCTGAGCTG
CATTTTTACAGAACAGAAATGCAACGCGAAAGCGCTATTTTACCAACGAAGAATCTGTGCTTCATTTTTG
TAAAACAAAAATGCAACGCGAGAGCGCTAATTTTTCAAACAAAGAATCTGAGCTGCATTTTTACAGAACA
GAAATGCAACGCGAGAGCGCTATTTTACCAACAAAGAATCTATACTTCTTTTTTGTTCTACAAAAATGCA
TCCCGAGAGCGCTATTTTTCTAACAAAGCATCTTAGATTACTTTTTTTCTCCTTTGTGCGCTCTATAATG
CAGTCTCTTGATAACTTTTTGCACTGTAGGTCCGTTAAGGTTAGAAGAAGGCTACTTTGGTGTCTATTTT
CTCTTCCATAAAAAAAGCCTGACTCCACTTCCCGCGTTTACTGATTACTAGCGAAGCTGCGGGTGCATTT
TTTCAAGATAAAGGCATCCCCGATTATATTCTATACCGATGTGGATTGCGCATACTTTGTGAACAGAAAG
TGATAGCGTTGATGATTCTTCATTGGTCAGAAAATTATGAACGGTTTCTTCTATTTTGTCTCTATATACT
ACGTATAGGAAATGTTTACATTTTCGTATTGTTTTCGATTCACTCTATGAATAGTTCTTACTACAATTTT
TTTGTCTAAAGAGTAATACTAGAGATAAACATAAAAAATGTAGAGGTCGAGTTTAGATGCAAGTTCAAGG
AGCGAAAGGTGGATGGGTAGGTTATATAGGGATATAGCACAGAGATATATAGCAAAGAGATACTTTTGAG
CAATGTTTGTGGAAGCGGTATTCGCAATATTTTAGTAGCTCGTTACAGTCCGGTGCGTTTTTGGTTTTTT
GAAAGTGCGTCTTCAGAGCGCTTTTGGTTTTCAAAAGCGCTCTGAAGTTCCTATACTTTCTAGAGAATAG
GAACTTCGGAATAGGAACTTCAAAGCGTTTCCGAAAACGAGCGCTTCCGAAAATGCAACGCGAGCTGCGC
ACATACAGCTCACTGTTCACGTCGCACCTATATCTGCGTGTTGCCTGTATATATATATACATGAGAAGAA
CGGCATAGTGCGTGTTTATGCTTAAATGCGTACTTATATGCGTCTATTTATGTAGGATGAAAGGTAGTCT
AGTACCTCCTGTGATATTATCCCATTCCATGCGGGGTATCGTATGCTTCCTTCAGCACTACCCTTTAGCT
GTTCTATATGCTGCCACTCCTCAATTGGATTAGTCTCATCCTTCAATGCTATCATTTCCTTTGATATTGG
ATCATACTAAGAAACCATTATTATCATGACATTAACCTATAAAAATAGGCGTATCACGAGGCCCTTTCGT
CTCGCGCGTTTCGGTGATGACGGTGAAAACCTCTGACACATGCAGCTCCCGGAGACGGTCACAGCTTGTC
TGTAAGCGGATGCCGGGAGCAGACAAGCCCGTCAGGGCGCGTCAGCGGGTGTTGGCGGGTGTCGGGGCTG
GCTTAACTATGCGGCATCAGAGCAGATTGTACTGAGAGTGCACCATAGATCAACGACATTACTATATATA
TAATATAGGAAGCATTTAATAGAACAGCATCGTAATATATGTGTACTTTGCAGTTATGACGCCAGATGGC
AGTAGTGGAAGATATTCTTTATTGAAAAATAGCTTGTCACCTTACGTACAATCTTGATCCGGAGCTTTTC
TTTTTTTGCCGATTAAGAATTAATTCGGTCGAAAAAAGAAAAGGAGAGGGCCAAGAGGGAGGGCATTGGT
GACTATTGAGCACGTGAGTATACGTGATTAAGCACACAAAGGCAGCTTGGAGTATGTCTGTTATTAATTT
CACAGGTAGTTCTGGTCCATTGGTGAAAGTTTGCGGCTTGCAGAGCACAGAGGCCGCAGAATGTGCTCTA
GATTCCGATGCTGACTTGCTGGGTATTATATGTGTGCCCAATAGAAAGAGAACAATTGACCCGGTTATTG
CAAGGAAAATTTCAAGTCTTGTAAAAGCATATAAAAATAGTTCAGGCACTCCGAAATACTTGGTTGGCGT
GTTTCGTAATCAACCTAAGGAGGATGTTTTGGCTCTGGTCAATGATTACGGCATTGATATCGTCCAACTG
CATGGAGATGAGTCGTGGCAAGAATACCAAGAGTTCCTCGGTTTGCCAGTTATTAAAAGACTCGTATTTC
CAAAAGACTGCAACATACTACTCAGTGCAGCTTCACAGAAACCTCATTCGTTTATTCCCTTGTTTGATTC
AGAAGCAGGTGGGACAGGTGAACTTTTGGATTGGAACTCGATTTCTGACTGGGTTGGAAGGCAAGAGAGC
CCCGAAAGCTTACATTTTATGTTAGCTGGTGGACTGACGCCAGAAAATGTTGGTGATGCGCTTAGATTAA
ATGGCGTTATTGGTGTTGATGTAAGCGGAGGTGTGGAGACAAATGGTGTAAAAGACTCTAACAAAATAGC
AAATTTCGTCAAAAATGCTAAGAAATAGGTTATTACTGAGTAGTATTTATTTAAGTATTGTTTGTGCACT
TGCCGATCTATGCGGTGTGAAATACCGCACAGATGCGTAAGGAGAAAATACCGCATCAGGAAATTGTAAG
CGTTAATATTTTGTTAAAATTCGCGTTAAATTTTTGTTAAATCAGCTCATTTTTTAACCAATAGGCCGAA
ATCGGCAAAATCCCTTATAAATCAAAAGAATAGACCGAGATAGGGT
[37 nt withheld, positions 7187-7223]
AAAGAACGTGGACTCCAACGTCAAAGG
[49 nt withheld, positions 7251-7299]
T
[91 nt withheld, positions 7301-7391]
G
[124 nt withheld, positions 7393-7516]
CCATTCGCCATTCAGGCTGCGCAACTGTTGGGAAGGGCGAT
Features (pLannotate 1.2.2; 24 found; start..end, strand, type, name):
     30..734     +  promoter       ADH1 promoter: S. cerevisiae ADH1; promoter for alcohol dehydrogenase 1
    762..1202    +  CDS            GAL4 DNA binding domain: DNA binding domain of the GAL4 transcriptional activator; Saccharomyces cerevisiae GAL4 (truncated)
   1213..1231    +  promoter       T7 promoter: promoter for bacteriophage T7 RNA polymerase
   1311..1544    +  CDS            PI21 (fragment): PI21_ORYSJ - Also known as rMg40. Experimental evidence at transcript level: Swiss-Prot protein existence level 2. Involved in defense responses (PubMed:19696351, PubMed:26740780). Contributes to slowing defense responses toward Magnaporthe oryzae (PubMed:19696351). From Oryza sativa subsp. japonica (Rice).
   1592..1639    +  terminator     T7 terminator: transcription terminator for bacteriophage T7 RNA polymerase
   1666..1853    +  terminator     ADH1 terminator: S. cerevisiae ADH1; transcription terminator for the S. cerevisiae alcohol dehydrogenase 1 (ADH1) gene
   1901..1917    -  protein_bind   lac operator: The lac repressor binds to the lac operator to inhibit transcription in E. coli. This inhibition can be relieved by adding lactose or isopropyl-β-D-thiogalactopyranoside (IPTG). lac repressor encoded by lacI
   1925..1955    -  promoter       lac promoter: promoter for the E. coli lac operon
   1970..1991    -  protein_bind   CAP binding site: CAP binding activates transcription in the presence of cAMP. E. coli catabolite activator protein
   2004..2096    -  CDS            lacI (fragment): lac repressor; lacI; The lac repressor binds to the lac operator to inhibit transcription in E. coli. This inhibition can be relieved by adding lactose or isopropyl-β-D-thiogalactopyranoside (IPTG).
   2279..2867    -  rep_origin     ori: high-copy-number ColE1/pMB1/pBR322/pUC origin of replication
   3089..3105    +  polyA_signal   bGH poly(A) signal (fragment): bovine growth hormone polyadenylation signal
   3196..3243    -  polyA_signal   HSV TK poly(A) signal: herpes simplex virus thymidine kinase polyadenylation signal (Cole and Stacy, 1985)
   3302..3454    -  CDS            ble (fragment): BLE_KLEPN - Experimental evidence at protein level: Swiss-Prot protein existence level 1. Binding protein with a strong affinity to the bleomycin family of antibiotics. Binds to CL990; an antimitotic-antibiotic compound. From Klebsiella pneumoniae.
   3475..4269    -  CDS            NeoR/KanR: aminoglycoside phosphotransferase from Tn5; aph(3')-II (or nptII); confers resistance to neomycin, kanamycin, and G418 (Geneticin®)
   4270..4374    -  promoter       AmpR promoter: bla
   4401..5743    -  rep_origin     2μ ori: yeast 2μ plasmid origin of replication
   5811..5846    +  CDS            rop (fragment): Rop protein, which maintains plasmids at low copy number; rop
   5948..5997    +  misc_feature   bom (fragment): basis of mobility region from pBR322
   6136..6283    +  promoter       TRP1 promoter: S. cerevisiae TRP1
   6284..6958    +  CDS            TRP1: phosphoribosylanthranilate isomerase, required for tryptophan biosynthesis; S. cerevisiae TRP1; yeast auxotrophic marker
   7009..7060    +  misc_feature   bom (fragment): basis of mobility region from pBR322
   7088..7516    -  rep_origin     f1 ori (sequence partly withheld): f1 bacteriophage origin of replication; arrow indicates direction of (+) strand synthesis
   7520..29      -  CDS            lacZα (fragment) (across the origin): LacZα fragment of β-galactosidase; lacZ fragment
