[The description below was written by a language model from this plasmid's Addgene catalogue record and pLannotate feature annotations shown in this document.]
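Description:
pTL347 is a yeast two-hybrid bait plasmid built on the pGBKT7 backbone, carrying a rice (Oryza sativa) insert recorded as OsaHIP01. It is a shuttle vector. In E. coli it replicates from a high-copy ColE1/pUC-type origin and is selected with kanamycin through a Tn5 NeoR/KanR gene driven by the AmpR (bla) promoter. In Saccharomyces cerevisiae it is maintained episomally by the 2μ origin and selected by tryptophan prototrophy through the TRP1 marker with its own promoter. An f1 origin is also present, along with assorted backbone remnants (lac promoter/operator, and fragments of lacZα, lacI, rop, bom and ble) that have no evident role in the assay.

The expression cassette uses the yeast ADH1 promoter to drive the GAL4 DNA-binding domain, followed by the insert and then the T7 and ADH1 terminators. A T7 promoter sits between the GAL4 domain and the insert, an arrangement that in this backbone permits in vitro transcription of the insert without the GAL4 portion. The insert region is annotated as a short fragment (about 230 nt) matching the rice protein Pi21, which is involved in defence responses to the blast fungus Magnaporthe oryzae. This suggests that OsaHIP01 is a Pi21-related sequence, although the record does not define its exact boundaries or state that it is in frame with GAL4. No epitope tag is annotated.

In a two-hybrid assay, the GAL4 DNA-binding-domain fusion would be co-expressed with a prey fused to an activation domain, and reporter activation would indicate an interaction. The associated publication concerns how a blast fungus effector binds its host targets, consistent with using this plasmid to test effector binding to rice host proteins.
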