Addgene plasmid #168408: pTL347
Purpose: pGBKT7 yeast two-hybrid plasmid
Depositing lab: Sophien Kamoun. Depositing organization: Sainsbury Laboratory, Norwich. Publication: A single amino acid polymorphism in a conserved effector of the multihost blast fungus pathogen expands host-target binding spectrum. Bentham AR, Petit-Houdenot Y, Win J, Chuma I, Terauchi R, Banfield MJ, Kamoun S, Langner T. PLoS Pathog. 2021 Nov 10;17(11):e1009957. doi: 10.1371/journal.ppat.1009957. eCollection 2021 Nov. PubMed 34758051.
Backbone
  Vector backbone: pGBKT7
  Vector type: Yeast Expression
Growth in bacteria
  Bacterial resistance: Kanamycin, 50 μg/mL
  Growth temperature: 37°C
  Growth strain: DH5alpha
  Copy number: High Copy
Gene/Insert
  Gene/Insert name: OsaHIP01
  Species: Oryza sativa
  Cloning method: Unknown
Terms and licenses: Academic/Nonprofit Terms; Industry Terms: Not Available to Industry
How to cite: pTL347 was a gift from Sophien Kamoun (Addgene plasmid # 168408 ; http://n2t.net/addgene:168408 ; RRID:Addgene_168408)
