>Addgene plasmid #168408 | pTL347 | depositor partial sequence | sequence record 326508 | insert
GAATTCGCCAGCATCCTGGTGATCACCGTGGATCTGAAATGCTGCCGCTGCCGCGCCAAAATTACCAAAG
TGCTGGACTGCCTGAAAGAGGAGTACTGCATTGAAAAAACCGAATTTGAAGAAAAAGATGACAAGGTGAT
CGTGCGCGGCAAATTTGATGCCGGCAGCCTGCGCAACAAAATTTGCTGCAAAGCCGGCGGCAAAGTGGTG
AAGGATATCAAGACCGTGGATGCCTGGCCGCCGCCGAAAGAACCGGAGAAAAAAGGATCC
